Addgene plasmid #102291: pKDsgRNA-ompT
Purpose: Contains arabinose-induced lambda Red and a tet-inducible gRNA targeting ompT.
Depositing lab: Michael Lynch. Depositing organization: Duke University. Publication: Managing the SOS Response for Enhanced CRISPR-Cas-Based Recombineering in E. coli through Transient Inhibition of Host RecA Activity. Moreb EA, Hoover B, Yaseen A, Valyasevi N, Roecker Z, Menacho-Melgar R, Lynch MD. ACS Synth Biol. 2017 Oct 2. doi: 10.1021/acssynbio.7b00174. PubMed 28915012.
Backbone
  Vector backbone: pKD46
  Vector type: Bacterial Expression, CRISPR
Growth in bacteria
  Bacterial resistance: Spectinomycin, 50 μg/mL
  Growth temperature: 30°C
  Growth strain: DH5alpha
  Copy number: Low Copy
Gene/Insert
  Gene/Insert name: ompT gRNA
  gRNA/shRNA sequence: AGTCGAGTTGACTGACTTTT
  Promoter: pTet
  Cloning method: Unknown
  Sequencing primers: 5′ ttctcagggcgttttatggc
Terms and licenses: Academic/Nonprofit Terms; Industry Terms: Not Available to Industry
How to cite: pKDsgRNA-ompT was a gift from Michael Lynch (Addgene plasmid # 102291 ; http://n2t.net/addgene:102291 ; RRID:Addgene_102291)
