[The description below was written by a language model from this plasmid's Addgene catalogue record and pLannotate feature annotations shown in this document.]
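Description:
pKDsgRNA-ompT is a low-copy bacterial plasmid built on the pKD46 backbone that combines an inducible λ Red recombineering system with an inducible CRISPR guide RNA for genome editing in E. coli. It replicates from the pSC101 origin with its cognate Rep101 protein; the sequenced record annotates this as the temperature-sensitive A56V variant, consistent with the listed propagation at 30°C and with the general use of such replicons for curing the plasmid by a temperature shift. Selection is by spectinomycin, conferred by the aadA (SmR) aminoglycoside adenylyltransferase gene expressed from a bla-type promoter.

The plasmid carries two independently controlled cassettes. The first is the λ Red operon, with Gam (inhibitor of host RecBCD), Beta (single-strand annealing recombinase) and Exo (5' to 3' exonuclease) placed under the araBAD promoter. The divergently transcribed araC regulator is also present and the operon ends at the λ tL3 terminator, so recombination functions are switched on with arabinose. The second is a single guide RNA targeting the E. coli ompT gene, fused to the Streptococcus pyogenes Cas9 scaffold, driven by a tet-regulated promoter (pTet, with an annotated tet operator) and followed by an rrnB T1 terminator region. The small H1 promoter and capTEV fragment annotations are probably incidental matches from the automated annotation.

No Cas9 or tetR gene is annotated, so both would have to be supplied from elsewhere. The associated publication concerns CRISPR-Cas-based recombineering in E. coli. The depositor and sequenced records differ slightly in length (6,959 versus 6,928 nt) but show the same feature set.
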