Features (pLannotate 1.2.2; 18 found; start..end, strand, type, name):
     11..889     -  CDS            araC: L-arabinose regulatory protein; araC
    916..1200    +  promoter       araBAD promoter: araBAD; promoter of the L-arabinose operon of E. coli; the araC regulatory gene is transcribed in the opposite direction (Guzman et al., 1995)
   1244..1660    +  CDS            Gam: inhibitor of the host RecBCD nuclease in the λ Red system; gam; protects the double-stranded DNA substrate for recombination
   1666..2451    +  CDS            Beta: single-stranded DNA binding recombinase in the λ Red system; bet; mediates pairing of a single-stranded DNA with a complementary target
   2448..3128    +  CDS            Exo: 5' to 3' double-stranded DNA exonuclease in the λ Red system; exo; creates 3' single-stranded DNA tails
   3129..3373    +  terminator     λ tL3 terminator: transcription terminator tL3 from phage λ
   3496..4446    -  CDS            Rep101: RepA protein needed for replication with the pSC101 origin; rep101
   4494..4716    -  rep_origin     pSC101 ori: low-copy replication origin that requires the Rep101 protein
   5251..5272    -  terminator     bacterial terminator (fragment): putative bacterial transcription terminator
   5282..5300    +  protein_bind   tet operator: tetO; bacterial operator O2 for the tetR and tetA genes tetracycline repressor TetR
   5306..5325    +  promoter       H1-2O2 promoter (fragment): doxycycline-inducible variant of the human H1 RNA promoter (Henriksen et al., 2007)
   5356..5431    +  misc_RNA       gRNA scaffold: guide RNA scaffold for the Streptococcus pyogenes CRISPR/Cas9 system
   5497..5514    +  CDS            capTEV™ (fragment): composite tag for in vivo biotinylation, TEV protease cleavage, and 6xHis tagging
   5621..5736    +  ncRNA          5S rRNA: Accession: RF00001 - 5S ribosomal RNA
   5740..5786    +  terminator     rrnB T1 terminator: transcription terminator T1 from the E. coli rrnB gene
   5922..6713    -  CDS            SmR: aminoglycoside adenylyltransferase (Murphy, 1985); aadA; confers resistance to spectinomycin and streptomycin
   6714..6805    -  promoter       AmpR promoter: bla
   6829..6933    -  promoter       AmpR promoter: bla
>Addgene plasmid #102291 | pKDsgRNA-ompT | depositor full sequence | sequence record 194919 | pKDsgRNA-ompT sequence 6959 bps
CATCGATTTATTATGACAACTTGACGGCTACATCATTCACTTTTTCTTCACAACCGGCACGGAACTCGCT
CGGGCTGGCCCCGGTGCATTTTTTAAATACCCGCGAGAAATAGAGTTGATCGTCAAAACCAACATTGCGA
CCGACGGTGGCGATAGGCATCCGGGTGGTGCTCAAAAGCAGCTTCGCCTGGCTGATACGTTGGTCCTCGC
GCCAGCTTAAGACGCTAATCCCTAACTGCTGGCGGAAAAGATGTGACAGACGCGACGGCGACAAGCAAAC
ATGCTGTGCGACGCTGGCGATATCAAAATTGCTGTCTGCCAGGTGATCGCTGATGTACTGACAAGCCTCG
CGTACCCGATTATCCATCGGTGGATGGAGCGACTCGTTAATCGCTTCCATGCGCCGCAGTAACAATTGCT
CAAGCAGATTTATCGCCAGCAGCTCCGAATAGCGCCCTTCCCCTTGCCCGGCGTTAATGATTTGCCCAAA
CAGGTCGCTGAAATGCGGCTGGTGCGCTTCATCCGGGCGAAAGAACCCCGTATTGGCAAATATTGACGGC
CAGTTAAGCCATTCATGCCAGTAGGCGCGCGGACGAAAGTAAACCCACTGGTGATACCATTCGCGAGCCT
CCGGATGACGACCGTAGTGATGAATCTCTCCTGGCGGGAACAGCAAAATATCACCCGGTCGGCAAACAAA
TTCTCGTCCCTGATTTTTCACCACCCCCTGACCGCGAATGGTGAGATTGAGAATATAACCTTTCATTCCC
AGCGGTCGGTCGATAAAAAAATCGAGATAACCGTTGGCCTCAATCGGCGTTAAACCCGCCACCAGATGGG
CATTAAACGAGTATCCCGGCAGCAGGGGATCATTTTGCGCTTCAGCCATACTTTTCATACTCCCGCCATT
CAGAGAAGAAACCAATTGTCCATATTGCATCAGACATTGCCGTCACTGCGTCTTTTACTGGCTCTTCTCG
CTAACCAAACCGGTAACCCCGCTTATTAAAAGCATTCTGTAACAAAGCGGGACCAAAGCCATGACAAAAA
CGCGTAACAAAAGTGTCTATAATCACGGCAGAAAAGTCCACATTGATTATTTGCACGGCGTCACACTTTG
CTATGCCATAGCATTTTTATCCATAAGATTAGCGGATCCTACCTGACGCTTTTTATCGCAACTCTCTACT
GTTTCTCCATACCCGTTTTTTTGGGAATTCGAGCTCTAAGGAGGTTATAAAAAATGGATATTAATACTGA
AACTGAGATCAAGCAAAAGCATTCACTAACCCCCTTTCCTGTTTTCCTAATCAGCCCGGCATTTCGCGGG
CGATATTTTCACAGCTATTTCAGGAGTTCAGCCATGAACGCTTATTACATTCAGGATCGTCTTGAGGCTC
AGAGCTGGGCGCGTCACTACCAGCAGCTCGCCCGTGAAGAGAAAGAGGCAGAACTGGCAGACGACATGGA
AAAAGGCCTGCCCCAGCACCTGTTTGAATCGCTATGCATCGATCATTTGCAACGCCACGGGGCCAGCAAA
AAATCCATTACCCGTGCGTTTGATGACGATGTTGAGTTTCAGGAGCGCATGGCAGAACACATCCGGTACA
TGGTTGAAACCATTGCTCACCACCAGGTTGATATTGATTCAGAGGTATAAAACGAATGAGTACTGCACTC
GCAACGCTGGCTGGGAAGCTGGCTGAACGTGTCGGCATGGATTCTGTCGACCCACAGGAACTGATCACCA
CTCTTCGCCAGACGGCATTTAAAGGTGATGCCAGCGATGCGCAGTTCATCGCATTACTGATCGTTGCCAA
CCAGTACGGCCTTAATCCGTGGACGAAAGAAATTTACGCCTTTCCTGATAAGCAGAATGGCATCGTTCCG
GTGGTGGGCGTTGATGGCTGGTCCCGCATCATCAATGAAAACCAGCAGTTTGATGGCATGGACTTTGAGC
AGGACAATGAATCCTGTACATGCCGGATTTACCGCAAGGACCGTAATCATCCGATCTGCGTTACCGAATG
GATGGATGAATGCCGCCGCGAACCATTCAAAACTCGCGAAGGCAGAGAAATCACGGGGCCGTGGCAGTCG
CATCCCAAACGGATGTTACGTCATAAAGCCATGATTCAGTGTGCCCGTCTGGCCTTCGGATTTGCTGGTA
TCTATGACAAGGATGAAGCCGAGCGCATTGTCGAAAATACTGCATACACTGCAGAACGTCAGCCGGAACG
CGACATCACTCCGGTTAACGATGAAACCATGCAGGAGATTAACACTCTGCTGATCGCCCTGGATAAAACA
TGGGATGACGACTTATTGCCGCTCTGTTCCCAGATATTTCGCCGCGACATTCGTGCATCGTCAGAACTGA
CACAGGCCGAAGCAGTAAAAGCTCTTGGATTCCTGAAACAGAAAGCCGCAGAGCAGAAGGTGGCAGCATG
ACACCGGACATTATCCTGCAGCGTACCGGGATCGATGTGAGAGCTGTCGAACAGGGGGATGATGCGTGGC
ACAAATTACGGCTCGGCGTCATCACCGCTTCAGAAGTTCACAACGTGATAGCAAAACCCCGCTCCGGAAA
GAAGTGGCCTGACATGAAAATGTCCTACTTCCACACCCTGCTTGCTGAGGTTTGCACCGGTGTGGCTCCG
GAAGTTAACGCTAAAGCACTGGCCTGGGGAAAACAGTACGAGAACGACGCCAGAACCCTGTTTGAATTCA
CTTCCGGCGTGAATGTTACTGAATCCCCGATCATCTATCGCGACGAAAGTATGCGTACCGCCTGCTCTCC
CGATGGTTTATGCAGTGACGGCAACGGCCTTGAACTGAAATGCCCGTTTACCTCCCGGGATTTCATGAAG
TTCCGGCTCGGTGGTTTCGAGGCCATAAAGTCAGCTTACATGGCCCAGGTGCAGTACAGCATGTGGGTGA
CGCGAAAAAATGCCTGGTACTTTGCCAACTATGACCCGCGTATGAAGCGTGAAGGCCTGCATTATGTCGT
GATTGAGCGGGATGAAAAGTACATGGCGAGTTTTGACGAGATCGTGCCGGAGTTCATCGAAAAAATGGAC
GAGGCACTGGCTGAAATTGGTTTTGTATTTGGGGAGCAATGGCGATGACGCATCCTCACGATAATATCCG
GGTAGGCGCAATCACTTTCGTCTACTCCGTTACAAAGCGAGGCTGGGTATTTCCCGGCCTTTCTGTTATC
CGAAATCCACTGAAAGCACAGCGGCTGGCTGAGGAGATAAATAATAAACGAGGGGCTGTATGCACAAAGC
ATCTTCTGTTGAGTTAAGAACGAGTATCGAGATGGCACATAGCCTTGCTCAAATTGGAATCAGGTTTGTG
CCAATACCAGTAGAAACAGACGAAGAATCCATGGGTATGGACAGTTTTCCCTTTGATATGTAACGGTGAA
CAGTTGTTCTACTTTTGTTTGTTAGTCTTGATGCTTCACTGATAGATACAAGAGCCATAAGAACCTCAGA
TCCTTCCGTATTTAGCCAGTATGTTCTCTAGTGTGGTTCGTTGTTTTTGCGTGAGCCATGAGAACGAACC
ATTGAGATCATACTTACTTTGCATGTCACTCAAAAATTTTGCCTCAAAACTGGTGAGCTGAATTTTTGCA
GTTAAAGCATCGTGTAGTGTTTTTCTTAGTCCGTTACGTAGGTAGGAATCTGATGTAATGGTTGTTGGTA
TTTTGTCACCATTCATTTTTATCTGGTTGTTCTCAAGTTCGGTTACGAGATCCATTTGTCTATCTAGTTC
AACTTGGAAAATCAACGTATCAGTCGGGCGGCCTCGCTTATCAACCACCAATTTCATATTGCTGTAAGTG
TTTAAATCTTTACTTATTGGTTTCAAAACCCATTGGTTAAGCCTTTTAAACTCATGGTAGTTATTTTCAA
GCATTAACATGAACTTAAATTCATCAAGGCTAATCTCTATATTTGCCTTGTGAGTTTTCTTTTGTGTTAG
TTCTTTTAATAACCACTCATAAATCCTCATAGAGTATTTGTTTTCAAAAGACTTAACATGTTCCAGATTA
TATTTTATGAATTTTTTTAACTGGAAAAGATAAGGCAATATCTCTTCACTAAAAACTAATTCTAATTTTT
CGCTTGAGAACTTGGCATAGTTTGTCCACTGGAAAATCTCAAAGCCTTTAACCAAAGGATTCCTGATTTC
CACAGTTCTCGTCATCAGCTCTCTGGTTGCTTTAGCTAATACACCATAAGCATTTTCCCTACTGATGTTC
ATCATCTGAGCGTATTGGTTATAAGTGAACGATACCGTCCGTTCTTTCCTTGTAGGGTTTTCAATCGTGG
GGTTGAGTAGTGCCACACAGCATAAAATTAGCTTGGTTTCATGCTCCGTTAAGTCATAGCGACTAATCGC
TAGTTCATTTGCTTTGAAAACAACTAATTCAGACATACATCTCAATTGGTCTAGGTGATTTTAATCACTA
TACCAATTGAGATGGGCTAGTCAATGATAATTACTAGTCCTTTTCCTTTGAGTTGTGGGTATCTGTAAAT
TCTGCTAGACCTTTGCTGGAAAACTTGTAAATTCTGCTAGACCCTCTGTAAATTCCGCTAGACCTTTGTG
TGTTTTTTTTGTTTATATTCAAGTGGTTATAATTTATAGAATAAAGAAAGAATAAAAAAAGATAAAAAGA
ATAGATCCCAGCCCTGTGTATAACTCACTACTTTAGTCAGTTCCGCAGTATTACAAAAGGATGTCGCAAA
CGCTGTTTGCTCCTCTACAAAACAGACCTTAAAACCCTAAAGGCTTAAGTAGCACCCTCGCAAGCTCGGT
TGCGGCCGCAATCGGGCAAATCGCTGAATATTCCTTTTGTCTCCGACCATCAGGCACCTGAGTCGCTGTC
TTTTTCGTGACATTCAGTTCGCTGCGCTCACGGCTCTGGCAGTGAATGGGGGTAAATGGCACTACAGGCG
CCTTTTATGGATTCATGCAAGGAAACTACCCATAATACAAGAAAAGCCCGTCACGGGCTTCTCAGGGCGT
TTTATGGCGGGTCTGCTATGTGGTGCTATCTGACTTTTTGCTGTTCAGCAGTTCCTGCCCTCTGATTTTC
CAGTCTGACCACTTCGGATTATCCCGTGACAGGTCATTCAGACTGGCTAATGCACCCAGTAAGGCAGCGG
TATCATCAACGGGGTCTGACGCTCAGTGGAACGAAAACTCACGTTAAGGGATTTTGGTCATGAGATTATC
AGCTTTCGCTAAGGATGATTTCTGGAATTCTTCCCTATCAGTGATAGAGATTGACATCCCTATCAGTGAT
AGAGATACTGAGCACAGTCGAGTTGACTGACTTTTGTTTTAGAGCTAGAAATAGCAAGTTAAAATAAGGC
TAGTCCGTTATCAACTTGAAAAAGTGGCACCGAGTCGGTGCTTTTTTTGAAGCTTGGGCCCGAACAAAAA
CTCATCTCAGAAGAGGATCTGAATAGCGCCGTCGACCATCATCATCATCATCATTGAGTTTAAACGGTCT
CCAGCTTGGCTGTTTTGGCGGATGAGAGAAGATTTTCAGCCTGATACAGATTAAATCAGAACGCAGAAGC
GGTCTGATAAAACAGAATTTGCCTGGCGGCAGTAGCGCGGTGGTCCCACCTGACCCCATGCCGAACTCAG
AAGTGAAACGCCGTAGCGCCGATGGTAGTGTGGGGTCTCCCCATGCGAGAGTAGGGAACTGCCAGGCATC
AAATAAAACGAAAGGCTCAGTCGAAAGACTGGGCCTTTCGTTTTATCTGTTGTTTGTCGGTGAACTGGAT
CCTTACTCGAGTCTAGACTGCAGGCGGATCTTCACCTAGATCCTTTTAAATTAAAAATGAAGTTTTAAAT
CAATCTAAAGTATATATGAGTAAACTTGGTCTGACAGGACATTATTTGCCGACTACCTTGGTGATCTCGC
CTTTCACGTAGTGGACAAATTCTTCCAACTGATCTGCGCGCGAGGCCAAGCGATCTTCTTCTTGTCCAAG
ATAAGCCTGTCTAGCTTCAAGTATGACGGGCTGATACTGGGCCGGCAGGCGCTCCATTGCCCAGTCGGCA
GCGACATCCTTCGGCGCGATTTTGCCGGTTACTGCGCTGTACCAAATGCGGGACAACGTAAGCACTACAT
TTCGCTCATCGCCAGCCCAGTCGGGCGGCGAGTTCCATAGCGTTAAGGTTTCATTTAGCGCCTCAAATAG
ATCCTGTTCAGGAACCGGATCAAAGAGTTCCTCCGCCGCTGGACCTACCAAGGCAACGCTATGTTCTCTT
GCTTTTGTCAGCAAGATAGCCAGATCAATGTCGATCGTGGCTGGCTCGAAGATACCTGCAAGAATGTCAT
TGCGCTGCCATTCTCCAAATTGCAGTTCGCGCTTAGCTGGATAACGCCACGGAATGATGTCGTCGTGCAC
AACAATGGTGACTTCTACAGCGCGGAGAATCTCGCTCTCTCCAGGGGAAGCCGAAGTTTCCAAAAGGTCG
TTGATCAAAGCTCGCCGCGTTGTTTCATCAAGCCTTACGGTCACCGTAACCAGCAAATCAATATCACTGT
GTGGCTTCAGGCCGCCATCCACTGCGGAGCCGTACAAATGTACGGCCAGCAACGTCGGTTCGAGATGGCG
CTCGATGACGCCAACTACCTCTGATAGTTGAGTCGATACTTCGGCGATCACCGCTTCCCTCATACTCTTC
CTTTTTCAATATTATTGAAGCATTTATCAGGGTTATTGTCTCATGAGCGGATACATATTTGAATGTATTT
AGAAAAATAAACAAATAGCTAGCTCACTCGGTCGCTACACTCTTCCTTTTTCAATATTATTGAAGCATTT
ATCAGGGTTATTGTCTCATGAGCGGATACATATTTGAATGTATTTAGAAAAATAAACAAATAGGGGTTCC
GCGCACATTTCCCCGAAAAGTGCCACCTG
