Features (pLannotate 1.2.2; 18 found; start..end, strand, type, name):
     72..91      -  promoter       H1-2O2 promoter (fragment): doxycycline-inducible variant of the human H1 RNA promoter (Henriksen et al., 2007)
     97..115     -  protein_bind   tet operator: tetO; bacterial operator O2 for the tetR and tetA genes tetracycline repressor TetR
    125..146     +  terminator     bacterial terminator (fragment): putative bacterial transcription terminator
    681..903     +  rep_origin     pSC101 ori: low-copy replication origin that requires the Rep101 protein
    951..1901    +  CDS            Rep101(Ts): temperature-sensitive version of the RepA protein needed for replication with the pSC101 origin (Armstrong et al., 1984); rep101 encoding an A56V mutation
   2024..2268    -  terminator     λ tL3 terminator: transcription terminator tL3 from phage λ
   2269..2949    -  CDS            Exo: 5' to 3' double-stranded DNA exonuclease in the λ Red system; exo; creates 3' single-stranded DNA tails
   2946..3731    -  CDS            Beta: single-stranded DNA binding recombinase in the λ Red system; bet; mediates pairing of a single-stranded DNA with a complementary target
   3737..4153    -  CDS            Gam: inhibitor of the host RecBCD nuclease in the λ Red system; gam; protects the double-stranded DNA substrate for recombination
   4197..4481    -  promoter       araBAD promoter: araBAD; promoter of the L-arabinose operon of E. coli; the araC regulatory gene is transcribed in the opposite direction (Guzman et al., 1995)
   4508..5383    +  CDS            araC: ARAC_ECOLI - Experimental evidence at protein level: Swiss-Prot protein existence level 1. Transcription factor that regulates the expression of several genes involved in the transport and metabolism of L-arabinose (PubMed:4362626, PubMed:328165, PubMed:6251457, PubMed:2962192, PubMed:6319708, PubMed:2231717, PubMed:1447222). Functions both as a positive and a negative regulator (PubMed:328165, PubMed:6251457). In the presence of arabinose, activates the expression of the araBAD, araE, araFGH and araJ promoters (PubMed:4362626, PubMed:328165, PubMed:6251457, PubMed:2962192, PubMed:6319708, Pub
   5423..5493    +  promoter       AmpR promoter (fragment): bla
   5517..5608    +  promoter       AmpR promoter: bla
   5609..6400    +  CDS            SmR: aminoglycoside adenylyltransferase (Murphy, 1985); aadA; confers resistance to spectinomycin and streptomycin
   6539..6585    -  terminator     rrnB T1 terminator: transcription terminator T1 from the E. coli rrnB gene
   6587..6702    -  ncRNA          5S rRNA: Accession: RF00001 - 5S ribosomal RNA
   6811..6828    -  CDS            capTEV™ (fragment): composite tag for in vivo biotinylation, TEV protease cleavage, and 6xHis tagging
   6894..41      -  misc_RNA       gRNA scaffold (across the origin): guide RNA scaffold for the Streptococcus pyogenes CRISPR/Cas9 system
>Addgene plasmid #102291 | pKDsgRNA-ompT | addgene full sequence | sequence record 201662 | Addgene NGS Result
GGACTAGCCTTATTTTAACTTGCTATTTCTAGCTCTAAAACAAAAGTCAGTCAACTCGACTGTGCTCAGT
ATCTCTATCACTGATAGGGATGTCAATCTCTATCACTGATAGGGAAGAATTCCAGAAATCATCCTTAGCG
AAAGCTGATAATCTCATGACCAAAATCCCTTAACGTGAGTTTTCGTTCCACTGAGCGTCAGACCCCGTTG
ATGATACCGCTGCCTTACTGGGTGCATTAGCCAGTCTGAATGACCTGTCACGGGATAATCCGAAGTGGTC
AGACTGGAAAATCAGAGGGCAGGAACTGCTGAACAGCAAAAAGTCAGATAGCACCACATAGCAGACCCGC
CATAAAACGCCCTGAGAAGCCCGTGACGGGCTTTTCTTGTATTATGGGTAGTTTCCTTGCATGAATCCAT
AAAAGGCGCCTGTAGTGCCATTTACCCCCATTCACTGCCAGAGCCGTGAGCGCAGCGAACTGAATGTCAC
GAAAAAGACAGCGACTCAGGTGCCTGATGGTCGGAGACAAAAGGAATATTCAGCGATTTGCCCGATTGCG
GCCGCAACCGAGCTTGCGAGGGTGCTACTTAAGCCTTTAGGGTTTTAAGGTCTGTTTTGTAGAGGAGCAA
ACAGCGTTTGCGACATCCTTTTGTAATACTGCGGAACTGACTAAAGTAGTGAGTTATACACAGGGCTGGG
ATCTATTCTTTTTATCTTTTTTTATTCTTTCTTTATTCTATAAATTATAACCACTTGAATATAAACAAAA
AAAACACACAAAGGTCTAGCGGAATTTACAGAGGGTCTAGCAGAATTTACAAGTTTTCCAGCAAAGGTCT
AGCAGAATTTACAGATACCCACAACTCAAAGGAAAAGGACTAGTAATTATCATTGACTAGCCCATCTCAA
TTGGTATAGTGATTAAAATCACCTAGACCAATTGAGATGTATGTCTGAATTAGTTGTTTTCAAAGCAAAT
GAACTAGCGATTAGTCGCTATGACTTAACGGAGCATGAAACCAAGCTAATTTTATGCTGTGTGGCACTAC
TCAACCCCACGATTGAAAACCCTACAAGGAAAGAACGGACGGTATCGTTCACTTATAACCAATACGTTCA
GATGATGAACATCAGTAGGGAAAATGCTTATGGTGTATTAGCTAAAGCAACCAGAGAGCTGATGACGAGA
ACTGTGGAAATCAGGAATCCTTTGGTTAAAGGCTTTGAGATTTTCCAGTGGACAAACTATGCCAAGTTCT
CAAGCGAAAAATTAGAATTAGTTTTTAGTGAAGAGATATTGCCTTATCTTTTCCAGTTAAAAAAATTCAT
AAAATATAATCTGGAACATGTTAAGTCTTTTGAAAACAAATACTCTATGAGGATTTATGAGTGGTTATTA
AAAGAACTAACACAAAAGAAAACTCACAAGGCAAATATAGAGATTAGCCTTGATGAATTTAAGTTCATGT
TAATGCTTGAAAATAACTACCATGAGTTTAAAAGGCTTAACCAATGGGTTTTGAAACCAATAAGTAAAGA
TTTAAACACTTACAGCAATATGAAATTGGTGGTTGATAAGCGAGGCCGCCCGACTGATACGTTGATTTTC
CAAGTTGAACTAGATAGACAAATGGATCTCGTAACCGAACTTGAGAACAACCAGATAAAAATGAATGGTG
ACAAAATACCAACAACCATTACATCAGATTCCTACCTACATAACGGACTAAGAAAAACACTACACGATGC
TTTAACTGCAAAAATTCAGCTCACCAGTTTTGAGGCAAAATTTTTGAGTGACATGCAAAGTAAGTATGAT
CTCAATGGTTCGTTCTCATGGCTCACGCAAAAACAACGAACCACACTAGAGAACATACTGGCTAAATACG
GAAGGATCTGAGGTTCTTATGGCTCTTGTATCTATCAGTGAAGCATCAAGACTAACAAACAAAAGTAGAA
CAACTGTTCACCGTTACATATCAAAGGGAAAACTGTCCATACCCATGGATTCTTCGTCTGTTTCTACTGG
TATTGGCACAAACCTGATTCCAATTTGAGCAAGGCTATGTGCCATCTCGATACTCGTTCTTAACTCAACA
GAAGATGCTTTGTGCATACAGCCCCTCGTTTATTATTTATCTCCTCAGCCAGCCGCTGTGCTTTCAGTGG
ATTTCGGATAACAGAAAGGCCGGGAAATACCCAGCCTCGCTTTGTAACGGAGTAGACGAAAGTGATTGCG
CCTACCCGGATATTATCGTGAGGATGCGTCATCGCCATTGCTCCCCAAATACAAAACCAATTTCAGCCAG
TGCCTCGTCCATTTTTTCGATGAACTCCGGCACGATCTCGTCAAAACTCGCCATGTACTTTTCATCCCGC
TCAATCACGACATAATGCAGGCCTTCACGCTTCATACGCGGGTCATAGTTGGCAAAGTACCAGGCATTTT
TTCGCGTCACCCACATGCTGTACTGCACCTGGGCCATGTAAGCTGACTTTATGGCCTCGAAACCACCGAG
CCGGAACTTCATGAAATCCCGGGAGGTAAACGGGCATTTCAGTTCAAGGCCGTTGCCGTCACTGCATAAA
CCATCGGGAGAGCAGGCGGTACGCATACTTTCGTCGCGATAGATGATCGGGGATTCAGTAACATTCACGC
CGGAAGTGAATTCAAACAGGGTTCTGGCGTCGTTCTCGTACTGTTTTCCCCAGGCCAGTGCTTTAGCGTT
AACTTCCGGAGCCACACCGGTGCAAACCTCAGCAAGCAGGGTGTGGAAGTAGGACATTTTCATGTCAGGC
CACTTCTTTCCGGAGCGGGGTTTTGCTATCACGTTGTGAACTTCTGAAGCGGTGATGACGCCGAGCCGTA
ATTTGTGCCACGCATCATCCCCCTGTTCGACAGCTCTCACATCGATCCCGGTACGCTGCAGGATAATGTC
CGGTGTCATGCTGCCACCTTCTGCTCTGCGGCTTTCTGTTTCAGGAATCCAAGAGCTTTTACTGCTTCGG
CCTGTGTCAGTTCTGACGATGCACGAATGTCGCGGCGAAATATCTGGGAACAGAGCGGCAATAAGTCGTC
ATCCCATGTTTTATCCAGGGCGATCAGCAGAGTGTTAATCTCCTGCATGGTTTCATCGTTAACCGGAGTG
ATGTCGCGTTCCGGCTGACGTTCTGCAGTGTATGCAGTATTTTCGACAATGCGCTCGGCTTCATCCTTGT
CATAGATACCAGCAAATCCGAAGGCCAGACGGGCACACTGAATCATGGCTTTATGACGTAACATCCGTTT
GGGATGCGACTGCCACGGCCCCGTGATTTCTCTGCCTTCGCGAGTTTTGAATGGTTCGCGGCGGCATTCA
TCCATCCATTCGGTAACGCAGATCGGATGATTACGGTCCTTGCGGTAAATCCGGCATGTACAGGATTCAT
TGTCCTGCTCAAAGTCCATGCCATCAAACTGCTGGTTTTCATTGATGATGCGGGACCAGCCATCAACGCC
CACCACCGGAACGATGCCATTCTGCTTATCAGGAAAGGCGTAAATTTCTTTCGTCCACGGATTAAGGCCG
TACTGGTTGGCAACGATCAGTAATGCGATGAACTGCGCATCGCTGGCATCACCTTTAAATGCCGTCTGGC
GAAGAGTGGTGATCAGTTCCTGTGGGTCGACAGAATCCATGCCGACACGTTCAGCCAGCTTCCCAGCCAG
CGTTGCGAGTGCAGTACTCATTCGTTTTATACCTCTGAATCAATATCAACCTGGTGGTGAGCAATGGTTT
CAACCATGTACCGGATGTGTTCTGCCATGCGCTCCTGAAACTCAACATCGTCATCAAACGCACGGGTAAT
GGATTTTTTGCTGGCCCCGTGGCGTTGCAAATGATCGATGCATAGCGATTCAAACAGGTGCTGGGGCAGG
CCTTTTTCCATGTCGTCTGCCAGTTCTGCCTCTTTCTCTTCACGGGCGAGCTGCTGGTAGTGACGCGCCC
AGCTCTGAGCCTCAAGACGATCCTGAATGTAATAAGCGTTCATGGCTGAACTCCTGAAATAGCTGTGAAA
ATATCGCCCGCGAAATGCCGGGCTGATTAGGAAAACAGGAAAGGGGGTTAGTGAATGCTTTTGCTTGATC
TCAGTTTCAGTATTAATATCCATTTTTTATAACCTCCTTAGAGCTCGAATTCCCAAAAAAACGGGTATGG
AGAAACAGTAGAGAGTTGCGATAAAAAGCGTCAGGTAGGATCCGCTAATCTTATGGATAAAAATGCTATG
GCATAGCAAAGTGTGACGCCGTGCAAATAATCAATGTGGACTTTTCTGCCGTGATTATAGACACTTTTGT
TACGCGTTTTTGTCATGGCTTTGGTCCCGCTTTGTTACAGAATGCTTTTAATAAGCGGGGTTACCGGTTT
GGTTAGCGAGAAGAGCCAGTAAAAGACGCAGTGACGGCAATGTCTGATGCAATATGGACAATTGGTTTCT
TCTCTGAATGGCGGGAGTATGAAAAGTATGGCTGAAGCGCAAAATGATCCCCTGCTGCCGGGATACTCGT
TTAATGCCCATCTGGTGGCGGGTTTAACGCCGATTGAGGCCAACGGTTATCTCGATTTTTTTATCGACCG
ACCGCTGGGAATGAAAGGTTATATTCTCAATCTCACCATTCGCGGTCAGGGGGTGGTGAAAAATCAGGGA
CGAGAATTTGTTTGCCGACCGGGTGATATTTTGCTGTTCCCGCCAGGAGAGATTCATCACTACGGTCGTC
ATCCGGAGGCTCGCGAATGGTATCACCAGTGGGTTTACTTTCGTCCGCGCGCCTACTGGCATGAATGGCT
TAACTGGCCGTCAATATTTGCCAATACGGGGTTCTTTCGCCCGGATGAAGCGCACCAGCCGCATTTCAGC
GACCTGTTTGGGCAAATCATTAACGCCGGGCAAGGGGAAGGGCGCTATTCGGAGCTGCTGGCGATAAATC
TGCTTGAGCAATTGTTACTGCGGCGCATGGAAGCGATTAACGAGTCGCTCCATCCACCGATGGATAATCG
GGTACGCGAGGCTTGTCAGTACATCAGCGATCACCTGGCAGACAGCAATTTTGATATCGCCAGCGTCGCA
CAGCATGTTTGCTTGTCGCCGTCGCGTCTGTCACATCTTTTCCGCCAGCAGTTAGGGATTAGCGTCTTAA
GCTGGCGCGAGGACCAACGTATCAGCCAGGCGAAGCTGCTTTTGAGCACCACCCGGATGCCTATCGCCAC
CGTCGGTCGCAATGTTGGTTTTGACGATCAACTCTACTTCTCGCGGGTATTTAAAAAATGCACCGGGGCC
AGCCCGAGCGAGTTCCGTGCCGGTTGTGAAGAAAAAGTGAATGATGTAGCCGTCAAGTTGTCATAATAAA
TCGATGCAGGTGGCACTTTTCGGGGAAATGTGCGCGGAACCCCTATTTGTTTATTTTTCTAAATACATTC
AAATATGTATCCGCTCATGAGACAATAACCCTGGTAGCGACCGAGTGAGCTAGCTATTTGTTTATTTTTC
TAAATACATTCAAATATGTATCCGCTCATGAGACAATAACCCTGATAAATGCTTCAATAATATTGAAAAA
GGAAGAGTATGAGGGAAGCGGTGATCGCCGAAGTATCGACTCAACTATCAGAGGTAGTTGGCGTCATCGA
GCGCCATCTCGAACCGACGTTGCTGGCCGTACATTTGTACGGCTCCGCAGTGGATGGCGGCCTGAAGCCA
CACAGTGATATTGATTTGCTGGTTACGGTGACCGTAAGGCTTGATGAAACAACGCGGCGAGCTTTGATCA
ACGACCTTTTGGAAACTTCGGCTTCCCCTGGAGAGAGCGAGATTCTCCGCGCTGTAGAAGTCACCATTGT
TGTGCACGACGACATCATTCCGTGGCGTTATCCAGCTAAGCGCGAACTGCAATTTGGAGAATGGCAGCGC
AATGACATTCTTGCAGGTATCTTCGAGCCAGCCACGATCGACATTGATCTGGCTATCTTGCTGACAAAAG
CAAGAGAACATAGCGTTGCCTTGGTAGGTCCAGCGGCGGAGGAACTCTTTGATCCGGTTCCTGAACAGGA
TCTATTTGAGGCGCTAAATGAAACCTTAACGCTATGGAACTCGCCGCCCGACTGGGCTGGCGATGAGCGA
AATGTAGTGCTTACGTTGTCCCGCATTTGGTACAGCGCAGTAACCGGCAAAATCGCGCCGAAGGATGTCG
CTGCCGACTGGGCAATGGAGCGCCTGCCGGCCCAGTATCAGCCCGTCATACTTGAAGCTAGACAGGCTTA
TCTTGGACAAGAAGAAGATCGCTTGGCCTCGCGCGCAGATCAGTTGGAAGAATTTGTCCACTACGTGAAA
GGCGAGATCACCAAGGTAGTCGGCAAATAATGTCCTGTCAGCAGACCAAGTTTACTCATATATACTTTAG
ATTGATTTAAAACTTCATTTTTAATTTAAAAGGATCTAGGTGAAGATCCGCCTGCAGTCTAGACTCGAGT
AAGGATCCAGTTCACCGACAAACAACAGATAAAACGAAAGGCCCAGTCTTTCGACTGAGCCTTTCGTTTT
ATTTGATGCCTGGCAGTTCCCTACTCTCGCATGGGGAGACCCCACACTACCATCGGCGCTACGGCGTTTC
ACTTCTGAGTTCGGCATGGGGTCAGGTGGGACCACCGCGCTACTGCCGCCAGGCAAATTCTGTTTTATCA
GACCGCTTCTGCGTTCTGATTTAATCTGTATCAGGCTGAAAATCTTCTCTCATCCGCCAAAACAGCCAAG
CTGGAGACCGTTTAAACTCAATGATGATGATGATGATGGTCGACGGCGCTATTCAGATCCTCTTCTGAGA
TGAGTTTTTGTTCGGGCCCAAGCTTCAAAAAAAGCACCGACTCGGTGCCACTTTTTCAAGTTGATAAC
